Addgene plasmid #47140: TAL3421
Depositing lab: Keith Joung. Depositing organization: Massachusetts General Hospital. Publication: Targeted gene disruption in somatic zebrafish cells using engineered TALENs. Sander JD, Cade L, Khayter C, Reyon D, Peterson RT, Joung JK, Yeh JR. Nat Biotechnol. 2011 Aug 5;29(8):697-8. doi: 10.1038/nbt.1934. PubMed 21822241.
Backbone
  Vector backbone: JDS74
  Backbone manufacturer: Addgene plasmid #32288
  Backbone size w/o insert (bp): 6447
  Vector type: Mammalian Expression ; T7
Growth in bacteria
  Bacterial resistance: Ampicillin, 100 μg/mL
  Growth temperature: 37°C
  Growth strain: XL1 Blue
  Copy number: High Copy
Gene/Insert
  Gene/Insert name: ZebrafishCommunity-def6a-right (alt name: def6a)
  Species: D. rerio (zebrafish)
  Insert size (bp): 1430
  Entrez Gene: def6a (a.k.a. Def6, zgc:63721)
  Promoter: CMV
  Tag / fusion protein: 3X Flag (N terminal on backbone); WT FOKI (C terminal on backbone)
  Cloning method: Restriction Enzyme; 5′ cloning site BsmBI (destroyed during cloning); 3′ cloning site BsmBI (destroyed during cloning)
  Sequencing primers: 5′ CMV-F; 3′ BGH-rev
Terms and licenses: Academic/Nonprofit Terms; Industry Terms: Not Available to Industry
Depositor comments: Target binding site: TCTCCACATCCAGAGCTG It is strongly recommended that users perform a diagnostic digest to verify this plasmid prior to use. For example, a double digest of the plasmid with BamHI and KpnI should result in two bands at 2.3kb and 5.8kb.
How to cite: TAL3421 was a gift from Keith Joung (Addgene plasmid # 47140 ; http://n2t.net/addgene:47140 ; RRID:Addgene_47140)
