[The description below was written by a language model from this plasmid's Addgene catalogue record.]
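Description:
TAL3421 is a TALEN expression plasmid built on the JDS74 backbone, a mammalian expression vector that also carries a T7 promoter. It encodes the "right" monomer of a TAL effector nuclease pair directed against the zebrafish (D. rerio) gene def6a. It is propagated in E. coli as a high-copy plasmid under ampicillin selection. The record gives no feature table, so the origin of replication and other backbone elements are not itemised; the use of a BGH reverse sequencing primer suggests a BGH polyadenylation region downstream of the coding sequence.

The insert of roughly 1.4 kb is not def6a coding sequence. It is an engineered array of TAL effector repeats designed to recognise a specific 18-nucleotide site within the def6a locus. The array was placed into the backbone through BsmBI sites, a type IIS enzyme whose recognition sites are lost on ligation, so that the repeats join in frame with flanking sequences supplied by the vector. Those backbone sequences provide an N-terminal 3X FLAG tag for detection and a C-terminal wild-type FokI nuclease domain.

Expression is driven by the CMV promoter in mammalian cells. A T7 promoter typically allows in vitro transcription of mRNA, the usual route for delivering TALENs into zebrafish embryos by injection. FokI cleaves only as a dimer, so this construct is meant to be used with a matching "left" def6a TALEN that binds the opposite strand nearby. The pair then produces a double-strand break whose error-prone repair disrupts the gene. The plasmid belongs to a collection of zebrafish-targeting TALENs and is associated with work on targeted gene disruption in somatic zebrafish cells.
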