>Addgene plasmid #47140 | TAL3421 | depositor partial sequence | sequence record 67227 | Insert sequence
ATGGACTACAAAGACCATGACGGTGATTATAAAGATCATGACATCGATTACAAGGATGACGATGACAAGA
TGGCCCCCAAGAAGAAGAGGAAGGTGGGCATTCACCGCGGGGTACCTATGGTGGACTTGAGGACACTCGG
TTATTCGCAACAGCAACAGGAGAAAATCAAGCCTAAGGTCAGGAGCACCGTCGCGCAACACCACGAGGCG
CTTGTGGGGCATGGCTTCACTCATGCGCATATTGTCGCGCTTTCACAGCACCCTGCGGCGCTTGGGACGG
TGGCTGTCAAATACCAAGATATGATTGCGGCCCTGCCCGAAGCCACGCACGAGGCAATTGTAGGGGTCGG
TAAACAGTGGTCGGGAGCGCGAGCACTTGAGGCGCTGCTGACTGTGGCGGGTGAGCTTAGGGGGCCTCCG
CTCCAGCTCGACACCGGGCAGCTGCTGAAGATCGCGAAGAGAGGGGGAGTAACAGCGGTAGAGGCAGTGC
ACGCCTGGCGCAATGCGCTCACCGGGGCCCCCTTGAACCTGACCCCAGACCAGGTAGTCGCAATCGCGTC
ACATGACGGGGGAAAGCAAGCCCTGGAAACCGTGCAAAGGTTGTTGCCGGTCCTTTGTCAAGACCACGGC
CTTACACCGGAGCAAGTCGTGGCCATTGCAAGCAATGGGGGTGGCAAACAGGCTCTTGAGACGGTTCAGA
GACTTCTCCCAGTTCTCTGTCAAGCCCACGGGCTGACTCCCGATCAAGTTGTAGCGATTGCGTCGCATGA
CGGAGGGAAACAAGCATTGGAGACTGTCCAACGGCTCCTTCCCGTGTTGTGTCAAGCCCACGGTTTGACG
CCTGCACAAGTGGTCGCCATCGCCAGCCATGATGGCGGTAAGCAGGCGCTGGAAACAGTACAGCGCCTGC
TGCCTGTACTGTGCCAGGATCATGGACTGACCCCAGACCAGGTAGTCGCAATCGCGTCGAACATTGGGGG
AAAGCAAGCCCTGGAAACCGTGCAAAGGTTGTTGCCGGTCCTTTGTCAAGACCACGGCCTTACACCGGAG
CAAGTCGTGGCCATTGCATCCCACGACGGTGGCAAACAGGCTCTTGAGACGGTTCAGAGACTTCTCCCAG
TTCTCTGTCAAGCCCACGGGCTGACTCCCGATCAAGTTGTAGCGATTGCGTCGAACATTGGAGGGAAACA
AGCATTGGAGACTGTCCAACGGCTCCTTCCCGTGTTGTGTCAAGCCCACGGTTTGACGCCTGCACAAGTG
GTCGCCATCGCCTCGAATGGCGGCGGTAAGCAGGCGCTGGAAACAGTACAGCGCCTGCTGCCTGTACTGT
GCCAGGATCATGGACTGACCCCAGACCAGGTAGTCGCAATCGCGTCACATGACGGGGGAAAGCAAGCCCT
GGAAACCGTGCAAAGGTTGTTGCCGGTCCTTTGTCAAGACCACGGCCTTACACCGGAGCAAGTCGTGGCC
ATTGCATCCCACGACGGTGGCAAACAGGCTCTTGAGACGGTTCAGAGACTTCTCCCAGTTCTCTGTCAAG
CCCACGGGCTGACTCCCGATCAAGTTGTAGCGATTGCGTCGAACATTGGAGGGAAACAAGCATTGGAGAC
TGTCCAACGGCTCCTTCCCGTGTTGTGTCAAGCCCACGGTTTGACGCCTGCACAAGTGGTCGCCATCGCC
AACAACAACGGCGGTAAGCAGGCGCTGGAAACAGTACAGCGCCTGCTGCCTGTACTGTGCCAGGATCATG
GACTGACCCCAGACCAGGTAGTCGCAATCGCGTCGAACATTGGGGGAAAGCAAGCCCTGGAAACCGTGCA
AAGGTTGTTGCCGGTCCTTTGTCAAGACCACGGCCTTACACCGGAGCAAGTCGTGGCCATTGCAAATAAT
AACGGTGGCAAACAGGCTCTTGAGACGGTTCAGAGACTTCTCCCAGTTCTCTGTCAAGCCCACGGGCTGA
CTCCCGATCAAGTTGTAGCGATTGCGTCGCATGACGGAGGGAAACAAGCATTGGAGACTGTCCAACGGCT
CCTTCCCGTGTTGTGTCAAGCCCACGGTTTGACGCCTGCACAAGTGGTCGCCATCGCCTCGAATGGCGGC
GGTAAGCAGGCGCTGGAAACAGTACAGCGCCTGCTGCCTGTACTGTGCCAGGATCATGGACTGACACCCG
AACAGGTGGTCGCCATTGCTAATAATAACGGAGGACGGCCAGCCTTGGAG
