>Addgene plasmid #47140 | TAL3421 | addgene partial sequence | sequence record 68650 | JDS-TALEN-F 5'-TAGGGGTCGGTAAACAGTGG-3'
TGTGGCGGGTGAGCTTAGGGGGCCTCCGCTCCAGCTCGACACCGGGCAGCTGCTGAAGATCGCGAAGAGA
GGGGGAGTAACAGCGGTAGAGGCAGTGCACGCCTGGCGCAATGCGCTCACCGGGGCCCCCTTGAACCTGA
CCCCAGACCAGGTAGTCGCAATCGCGTCACATGACGGGGGAAAGCAAGCCCTGGAAACCGTGCAAAGGTT
GTTGCCGGTCCTTTGTCAAGACCACGGCCTTACACCGGAGCAAGTCGTGGCCATTGCAAGCAATGGGGGT
GGCAAACAGGCTCTTGAGACGGTTCAGAGACTTCTCCCAGTTCTCTGTCAAGCCCACGGGCTGACTCCCG
ATCAAGTTGTAGCGATTGCGTCGCATGACGGAGGGAAACAAGCATTGGAGACTGTCCAACGGCTCCTTCC
CGTGTTGTGTCAAGCCCACGGTTTGACGCCTGCACAAGTGGTCGCCATCGCCAGCCATGATGGCGGTAAG
CAGGCGCTGGAAACAGTACAGCGCCTGCTGCCTGTACTGTGCCAGGATCATGGACTGACCCCAGACCAGG
TAGTCGCAATCGCGTCGAACATTGGGGGAAAGCAAGCCCTGGAAACCGTGCAAAGGTTGTTGCCGGTCCT
TTGTCAAGACCACGGCCTTACACCGGAGCAAGTCGTGGCCATTGCATCCCACGACGGTGGCAAACAGGCT
CTTGAGACGGTTCAGAGACTTCTCCCAGTTCTCTGTCAAGCCCACGGGCTGACTCCCGATCAAGTTGTAG
CGATTGCGTCGAACATTGGAGGGAAACAAGCATTGGAGACTGTCCAACGGCTCCTTCCCGTGTTGTGTCA
AGCCCACGGTTTGACGCCTGCACAAGTGGTCGCCATCGCCTCGAATGGCGGCGGTAAGCAGGCGCTGGAA
ACA
